Addgene plasmid #71129: pJK130
Purpose: Expression of Acetobacter aceti 1023 N5-carboxyaminoimidazole ribonucleotide synthetase (PurK) in E. coli
Depositing lab: T. J. Kappock. Depositing organization: Washington University in Saint Louis. Publication: Biochemical and structural studies of N5-carboxyaminoimidazole ribonucleotide mutase from the acidophilic bacterium Acetobacter aceti. Constantine CZ, Starks CM, Mill CP, Ransome AE, Karpowicz SJ, Francois JA, Goodman RA, Kappock TJ. Biochemistry. 2006 Jul 11;45(27):8193-208. 10.1021/bi060465n PubMed 16819818.
Backbone
  Vector backbone: pET28a
  Backbone size w/o insert (bp): 5369
  Total vector size (bp): 6503
  Vector type: Bacterial Expression
Growth in bacteria
  Bacterial resistance: Kanamycin, 50 μg/mL
  Growth temperature: 37°C
  Growth strain: DH5alpha
  Copy number: High Copy
Gene/Insert
  Gene/Insert name: N5-carboxyaminoimidazole ribonucleotide synthetase (alt names: purK; AZ09_02695)
  Species: Acetobacter aceti 1023
  Mutation: changed valine-319 to phenylalanine
  GenBank ID: AAZ04483 KDE21030.1
  Promoter: T7
  Tag / fusion protein: His6 (N terminal on backbone)
  Cloning method: Restriction Enzyme; 5′ cloning site NdeI (not destroyed); 3′ cloning site EcoRI (not destroyed)
  Sequencing primers: 5′ T7 promoter; 3′ T7 terminator
Terms and licenses: Academic/Nonprofit Terms; Industry Terms: Not Available to Industry
How to cite: pJK130 was a gift from T. J. Kappock (Addgene plasmid # 71129 ; http://n2t.net/addgene:71129 ; RRID:Addgene_71129)
