[The description below was written by a language model from this plasmid's Addgene catalogue record and pLannotate feature annotations shown in this document.]
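Description:
pJK130 is a bacterial expression plasmid built on the pET28a backbone for producing N5-carboxyaminoimidazole ribonucleotide synthetase (PurK) from the acidophilic bacterium Acetobacter aceti strain 1023 in E. coli. The 6,503 bp plasmid carries a kanamycin resistance gene (aph(3')-Ia) for selection and a ColE1/pMB1-type origin together with the pBR322 bom region and the rop gene. The catalogue lists it as high copy, although rop normally moderates copy number in pET vectors. An f1 origin is also present, which allows single-stranded DNA production with helper phage. The short tetracycline-resistance and AmpR promoter fragments in the annotation are backbone remnants rather than functional markers.

The purK coding sequence was inserted between the NdeI and EcoRI sites, both of which were retained. This places it downstream of the T7 promoter, a lac operator and the T7 gene 10 ribosome binding site, and upstream of the T7 terminator. The plasmid-borne lacI gene supplies lac repressor, so transcription depends on a host providing T7 RNA polymerase and is induced with IPTG. Cloning at NdeI fuses PurK to the backbone's N-terminal His6 tag, which is followed by a thrombin cleavage site that allows the tag to be removed after affinity purification. The small "capTEV" hit in the feature table appears to correspond to this His tag. The downstream His and T7 gene 10-derived fragments lie in vector sequence beyond the insert, and the record lists only the N-terminal tag. The automated annotation recognised the insert by homology to Brucella PurK, but the record identifies it as the A. aceti gene, carrying a valine-319 to phenylalanine change. The enzyme catalyses ATP-dependent conversion of AIR and bicarbonate to N5-CAIR in purine biosynthesis, and the construct supplies recombinant protein for biochemical and structural studies of that pathway.
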