Features (pLannotate 1.2.2; 21 found; start..end, strand, type, name):
     12..467     +  rep_origin     f1 ori (sequence partly withheld): f1 bacteriophage origin of replication; arrow indicates direction of (+) strand synthesis
    494..551     +  promoter       AmpR promoter (fragment): bla
    560..1375    -  CDS            KanR: aminoglycoside phosphotransferase; aph(3')-Ia; confers resistance to kanamycin in bacteria or G418 (Geneticin®) in eukaryotes
   1497..2085    +  rep_origin     ori: high-copy-number ColE1/pMB1/pBR322/pUC origin of replication
   2271..2413    -  misc_feature   bom: basis of mobility region from pBR322
   2515..2706    -  CDS            rop: Rop protein, which maintains plasmids at low copy number; rop
   2723..3103    +  CDS            YPB1_ECOLX: Protein predicted: Swiss-Prot protein existence level 4. From Escherichia coli.
   3175..3466    -  CDS            TcR (fragment): tetracycline efflux protein; tet; confers resistance to tetracycline
   3481..3502    -  protein_bind   CAP binding site: CAP binding activates transcription in the presence of cAMP. E. coli catabolite activator protein
   3515..4597    -  CDS            lacI: lac repressor; lacI; The lac repressor binds to the lac operator to inhibit transcription in E. coli. This inhibition can be relieved by adding lactose or isopropyl-β-D-thiogalactopyranoside (IPTG).
   4598..4675    -  promoter       lacI promoter: lacI
   4683..4962    -  CDS            TcR (fragment): tetracycline efflux protein; tet; confers resistance to tetracycline
   4984..5002    +  promoter       T7 promoter: promoter for bacteriophage T7 RNA polymerase
   5003..5027    +  protein_bind   lac operator: The lac repressor binds to the lac operator to inhibit transcription in E. coli. This inhibition can be relieved by adding lactose or isopropyl-β-D-thiogalactopyranoside (IPTG). lac repressor encoded by lacI
   5042..5064    +  RBS            RBS: efficient ribosome binding site from bacteriophage T7 gene 10 (Olins and Rangwala, 1989)
   5083..5099    +  CDS            capTEV™ (fragment): composite tag for in vivo biotinylation, TEV protease cleavage, and 6xHis tagging
   5110..5127    +  CDS            thrombin site: thrombin recognition and cleavage site
   5152..6210    +  CDS            purK: PURK_BRUME - Protein inferred from homology: Swiss-Prot protein existence level 3. Catalyzes the ATP-dependent conversion of 5-aminoimidazole ribonucleotide (AIR) and HCO(3)(-) to N5-carboxyaminoimidazole ribonucleotide (N5-CAIR). From Brucella melitensis biotype 1 (strain 16M / ATCC 23456 / NCTC 10094).
   6347..6364    +  CDS            9xHis (fragment): 9xHis affinity tag
   6374..6423    +  CDS            SET1 (fragment): solubility-enhancement tag derived from T7 phage gene 10B
   6431..6478    +  terminator     T7 terminator: transcription terminator for bacteriophage T7 RNA polymerase
>Addgene plasmid #71129 | pJK130 | depositor full sequence | sequence record 131030 | pJK130 sequence 6503 bps
TGGCGAATGGG
[124 nt withheld, positions 12-135]
C
[91 nt withheld, positions 137-227]
A
[49 nt withheld, positions 229-277]
CCTTTGACGTTGGAGTCCACGTTCTTT
[37 nt withheld, positions 305-341]
ACCCTATCTCGGTCTATTCTTTTGATTTATAAGGGATTTTGCCGATTTCGGCCTATTGGTTAAAAAATGA
GCTGATTTAACAAAAATTTAACGCGAATTTTAACAAAATATTAACGTTTACAATTTCAGGTGGCACTTTT
CGGGGAAATGTGCGCGGAACCCCTATTTGTTTATTTTTCTAAATACATTCAAATATGTATCCGCTCATGA
ATTAATTCTTAGAAAAACTCATCGAGCATCAAATGAAACTGCAATTTATTCATATCAGGATTATCAATAC
CATATTTTTGAAAAAGCCGTTTCTGTAATGAAGGAGAAAACTCACCGAGGCAGTTCCATAGGATGGCAAG
ATCCTGGTATCGGTCTGCGATTCCGACTCGTCCAACATCAATACAACCTATTAATTTCCCCTCGTCAAAA
ATAAGGTTATCAAGTGAGAAATCACCATGAGTGACGACTGAATCCGGTGAGAATGGCAAAAGTTTATGCA
TTTCTTTCCAGACTTGTTCAACAGGCCAGCCATTACGCTCGTCATCAAAATCACTCGCATCAACCAAACC
GTTATTCATTCGTGATTGCGCCTGAGCGAGACGAAATACGCGATCGCTGTTAAAAGGACAATTACAAACA
GGAATCGAATGCAACCGGCGCAGGAACACTGCCAGCGCATCAACAATATTTTCACCTGAATCAGGATATT
CTTCTAATACCTGGAATGCTGTTTTCCCGGGGATCGCAGTGGTGAGTAACCATGCATCATCAGGAGTACG
GATAAAATGCTTGATGGTCGGAAGAGGCATAAATTCCGTCAGCCAGTTTAGTCTGACCATCTCATCTGTA
ACATCATTGGCAACGCTACCTTTGCCATGTTTCAGAAACAACTCTGGCGCATCGGGCTTCCCATACAATC
GATAGATTGTCGCACCTGATTGCCCGACATTATCGCGAGCCCATTTATACCCATATAAATCAGCATCCAT
GTTGGAATTTAATCGCGGCCTAGAGCAAGACGTTTCCCGTTGAATATGGCTCATAACACCCCTTGTATTA
CTGTTTATGTAAGCAGACAGTTTTATTGTTCATGACCAAAATCCCTTAACGTGAGTTTTCGTTCCACTGA
GCGTCAGACCCCGTAGAAAAGATCAAAGGATCTTCTTGAGATCCTTTTTTTCTGCGCGTAATCTGCTGCT
TGCAAACAAAAAAACCACCGCTACCAGCGGTGGTTTGTTTGCCGGATCAAGAGCTACCAACTCTTTTTCC
GAAGGTAACTGGCTTCAGCAGAGCGCAGATACCAAATACTGTCCTTCTAGTGTAGCCGTAGTTAGGCCAC
CACTTCAAGAACTCTGTAGCACCGCCTACATACCTCGCTCTGCTAATCCTGTTACCAGTGGCTGCTGCCA
GTGGCGATAAGTCGTGTCTTACCGGGTTGGACTCAAGACGATAGTTACCGGATAAGGCGCAGCGGTCGGG
CTGAACGGGGGGTTCGTGCACACAGCCCAGCTTGGAGCGAACGACCTACACCGAACTGAGATACCTACAG
CGTGAGCTATGAGAAAGCGCCACGCTTCCCGAAGGGAGAAAGGCGGACAGGTATCCGGTAAGCGGCAGGG
TCGGAACAGGAGAGCGCACGAGGGAGCTTCCAGGGGGAAACGCCTGGTATCTTTATAGTCCTGTCGGGTT
TCGCCACCTCTGACTTGAGCGTCGATTTTTGTGATGCTCGTCAGGGGGGCGGAGCCTATGGAAAAACGCC
AGCAACGCGGCCTTTTTACGGTTCCTGGCCTTTTGCTGGCCTTTTGCTCACATGTTCTTTCCTGCGTTAT
CCCCTGATTCTGTGGATAACCGTATTACCGCCTTTGAGTGAGCTGATACCGCTCGCCGCAGCCGAACGAC
CGAGCGCAGCGAGTCAGTGAGCGAGGAAGCGGAAGAGCGCCTGATGCGGTATTTTCTCCTTACGCATCTG
TGCGGTATTTCACACCGCATATATGGTGCACTCTCAGTACAATCTGCTCTGATGCCGCATAGTTAAGCCA
GTATACACTCCGCTATCGCTACGTGACTGGGTCATGGCTGCGCCCCGACACCCGCCAACACCCGCTGACG
CGCCCTGACGGGCTTGTCTGCTCCCGGCATCCGCTTACAGACAAGCTGTGACCGTCTCCGGGAGCTGCAT
GTGTCAGAGGTTTTCACCGTCATCACCGAAACGCGCGAGGCAGCTGCGGTAAAGCTCATCAGCGTGGTCG
TGAAGCGATTCACAGATGTCTGCCTGTTCATCCGCGTCCAGCTCGTTGAGTTTCTCCAGAAGCGTTAATG
TCTGGCTTCTGATAAAGCGGGCCATGTTAAGGGCGGTTTTTTCCTGTTTGGTCACTGATGCCTCCGTGTA
AGGGGGATTTCTGTTCATGGGGGTAATGATACCGATGAAACGAGAGAGGATGCTCACGATACGGGTTACT
GATGATGAACATGCCCGGTTACTGGAACGTTGTGAGGGTAAACAACTGGCGGTATGGATGCGGCGGGACC
AGAGAAAAATCACTCAGGGTCAATGCCAGCGCTTCGTTAATACAGATGTAGGTGTTCCACAGGGTAGCCA
GCAGCATCCTGCGATGCAGATCCGGAACATAATGGTGCAGGGCGCTGACTTCCGCGTTTCCAGACTTTAC
GAAACACGGAAACCGAAGACCATTCATGTTGTTGCTCAGGTCGCAGACGTTTTGCAGCAGCAGTCGCTTC
ACGTTCGCTCGCGTATCGGTGATTCATTCTGCTAACCAGTAAGGCAACCCCGCCAGCCTAGCCGGGTCCT
CAACGACAGGAGCACGATCATGCGCACCCGTGGGGCCGCCATGCCGGCGATAATGGCCTGCTTCTCGCCG
AAACGTTTGGTGGCGGGACCAGTGACGAAGGCTTGAGCGAGGGCGTGCAAGATTCCGAATACCGCAAGCG
ACAGGCCGATCATCGTCGCGCTCCAGCGAAAGCGGTCCTCGCCGAAAATGACCCAGAGCGCTGCCGGCAC
CTGTCCTACGAGTTGCATGATAAAGAAGACAGTCATAAGTGCGGCGACGATAGTCATGCCCCGCGCCCAC
CGGAAGGAGCTGACTGGGTTGAAGGCTCTCAAGGGCATCGGTCGAGATCCCGGTGCCTAATGAGTGAGCT
AACTTACATTAATTGCGTTGCGCTCACTGCCCGCTTTCCAGTCGGGAAACCTGTCGTGCCAGCTGCATTA
ATGAATCGGCCAACGCGCGGGGAGAGGCGGTTTGCGTATTGGGCGCCAGGGTGGTTTTTCTTTTCACCAG
TGAGACGGGCAACAGCTGATTGCCCTTCACCGCCTGGCCCTGAGAGAGTTGCAGCAAGCGGTCCACGCTG
GTTTGCCCCAGCAGGCGAAAATCCTGTTTGATGGTGGTTAACGGCGGGATATAACATGAGCTGTCTTCGG
TATCGTCGTATCCCACTACCGAGATATCCGCACCAACGCGCAGCCCGGACTCGGTAATGGCGCGCATTGC
GCCCAGCGCCATCTGATCGTTGGCAACCAGCATCGCAGTGGGAACGATGCCCTCATTCAGCATTTGCATG
GTTTGTTGAAAACCGGACATGGCACTCCAGTCGCCTTCCCGTTCCGCTATCGGCTGAATTTGATTGCGAG
TGAGATATTTATGCCAGCCAGCCAGACGCAGACGCGCCGAGACAGAACTTAATGGGCCCGCTAACAGCGC
GATTTGCTGGTGACCCAATGCGACCAGATGCTCCACGCCCAGTCGCGTACCGTCTTCATGGGAGAAAATA
ATACTGTTGATGGGTGTCTGGTCAGAGACATCAAGAAATAACGCCGGAACATTAGTGCAGGCAGCTTCCA
CAGCAATGGCATCCTGGTCATCCAGCGGATAGTTAATGATCAGCCCACTGACGCGTTGCGCGAGAAGATT
GTGCACCGCCGCTTTACAGGCTTCGACGCCGCTTCGTTCTACCATCGACACCACCACGCTGGCACCCAGT
TGATCGGCGCGAGATTTAATCGCCGCGACAATTTGCGACGGCGCGTGCAGGGCCAGACTGGAGGTGGCAA
CGCCAATCAGCAACGACTGTTTGCCCGCCAGTTGTTGTGCCACGCGGTTGGGAATGTAATTCAGCTCCGC
CATCGCCGCTTCCACTTTTTCCCGCGTTTTCGCAGAAACGTGGCTGGCCTGGTTCACCACGCGGGAAACG
GTCTGATAAGAGACACCGGCATACTCTGCGACATCGTATAACGTTACTGGTTTCACATTCACCACCCTGA
ATTGACTCTCTTCCGGGCGCTATCATGCCATACCGCGAAAGGTTTTGCGCCATTCGATGGTGTCCGGGAT
CTCGACGCTCTCCCTTATGCGACTCCTGCATTAGGAAGCAGCCCAGTAGTAGGTTGAGGCCGTTGAGCAC
CGCCGCCGCAAGGAATGGTGCATGCAAGGAGATGGCGCCCAACAGTCCCCCGGCCACGGGGCCTGCCACC
ATACCCACGCCGAAACAAGCGCTCATGAGCCCGAAGTGGCGAGCCCGATCTTCCCCATCGGTGATGTCGG
CGATATAGGCGCCAGCAACCGCACCTGTGGCGCCGGTGATGCCGGCCACGATGCGTCCGGCGTAGAGGAT
CGAGATCTCGATCCCGCGAAATTAATACGACTCACTATAGGGGAATTGTGAGCGGATAACAATTCCCCTC
TAGAAATAATTTTGTTTAACTTTAAGAAGGAGATATACCATGGGCAGCAGCCATCATCATCATCATCACA
GCAGCGGCCTGGTGCCGCGCGGCAGCCATATGACCTCCTTACATTCTCCGCTTAAGCCCAATGCCGTTAT
TGGCATTGTGGGGGGTGGCCAGCTTGGCCGCATGTCTGCTGTTGCTGCCGCGCGCCTTGGTTTTCGCACG
CATATTCTTACGCCAGAGGCCAACGGCCCGGCGGCTCAGGTCTCTCACGCCGTAACATGCGGCAAGTATG
ATGATCCGACAGCACTGGATGCCTTTGCCCGCGCTGTTGATGTTGTTACCTTTGAATTTGAAAACATCAG
CGCAGATGCACTGGACCGCCTAGCCAAACACTGCCCTGTTCATCCTTCGGGGCATATTCTGCGCATCAGT
CAGGACCGATTGGCAGAAAAAACTTTTTTTGCTTCTGCGGGTATTCCACTCGCGCCATGGCATCCTGTTA
CCGATGTCAAAACGCTACACGAAGCCGCAGAAAAAGTGGGTTTGCCGCTGATTCTCAAAACCACTCGCAA
TGGATATGATGGCAAAGGCCAGCGCCGTGTGCATCACATCCATGATCTGGAAGAGGCTTTCAACGCTCTG
GCACCACATCCTCTGGTTGCAGAAGGTATGGTGGATTTTGCTTGCGAGATTAGTGTTATGGTGGCGCGTG
GTGCAGATGGCACGGTAAGGTGCTTTGACCCGGCGCTGAACCGGCACTGGAACGGTATTCTGGATCTAAC
ATTAGCCCCCGCCCCCATTGACCCAGATATTGCCACGCAGGCCATAAAACTAGCCACCACCATTGCAGAA
AAGCTGGAGCTGGTTGGTATTCTGGGCGTTGAAATGTTTGTTGATTGCACCGGCAACCTGCTGGTGAATG
AAATGGCCCCGCGCCCCCATAATTCTGGCCATTGGACCATGAATGCCTGCCCGCAGGACCAATTTGACAT
GCATATCCGTGCAGTTGCGGGGCTGCCTTTGCCGCACGCTGTGCGCCATTCTGATGCAATCATGAAAAAT
CTGTTCGGGCCGGAAGATATGGCGCTGCTGCCGCAGATTATGGCCACGCAGGGCTTTATTCCGCATCTAT
ATGGCAAGGCAGAAGCCAGAGTGGGCCGTAAAATGGGGCATGTAAATATTCTGTTCCCCTACGGTGCGCT
GCCAGGCAATTTGGGTATTCAGGATGCCTTGGGCCCATTGGCCACCAAAACGGCCGCTGTGGAAGATGAA
GAATCTGCCAGTTAAGAATTCGAGCTCCGTCGACAAGCTTGCGGCCGCACTCGAGCACCACCACCACCAC
CACTGAGATCCGGCTGCTAACAAAGCCCGAAAGGAAGCTGAGTTGGCTGCTGCCACCGCTGAGCAATAAC
TAGCATAACCCCTTGGGGCCTCTAAACGGGTCTTGAGGGGTTTTTTGCTGAAAGGAGGAACTATATCCGG
AT
