>Addgene plasmid #71129 | pJK130 | addgene partial sequence | sequence record 134373 | T7term 5'-GCTAGTTATTGCTCAGCGG-3'
TTTCGGGCTTTGTTAGCAGCCGGATCTCAGTGGTGGTGGTGGTGGTGCTCGAGTGCGGCCGCAAGCTTGT
CGACGGAGCTCGAATTCTTAACTGGCAGATTCTTCATCTTCCACAGCGGCCGTTTTGGTGGCCAATGGGC
CCAAGGCATCCTGAATACCCAAATTGCCTGGCAGCGCACCGTAGGGGAACAGAATATTTACATGCCCCAT
TTTACGGCCCACTCTGGCTTCTGCCTTGCCATATAGATGCGGAATAAAGCCCTGCGTGGCCATAATCTGC
GGCAGCAGCGCCATATCTTCCGGCCCGAACAGATTTTTCATGATTGCATCAGAATGGCGCACAGCGTGCG
GCAAAGGCAGCCCCGCAACTGCACGGATATGCATGTCAAATTGGTCCTGCGGGCAGGCATTCATGGTCCA
ATGGCCAGAATTATGGGGGCGCGGGGCCATTTCATTCACCAGCAGGTTGCCGGTGCAATCAACAAACATT
TCAACGCCCAGAATACCAACCAGCTCCAGCTTTTCTGCAATGGTGGTGGCTAGTTTTATGGCCTGCGTGG
CAATATCTGGGTCAATGGGGGCGGGGGCTAATGTTAGATCCAGAATACCGTTCCAGTGCCGGTTCAGCGC
CGGGTCAAAGCACCTTACCGTGCCATCTGCACCACGCGCCACCATAACACTAATCTCGCAAGCAAAATCC
ACCATACCTTCTGCAACCAGAGGATGTGGTGCCAGAGCGTTGAAAGCCTCTTCCAGATCATGGATGTGAT
GCACACGGCGCTGGCCTTTGCCATCATATCCATTGCGAGTGGTTTTGAGAATCAGCGGCAAACCCACTTT
TTCTGCGGCTTCGTGTAGCGTTTTGACATCGGTAACAGGATGCCATGGCGCGAGTGGAATACCCGCAGAA
GCAAAAAAAGTTTTTTCTGCCAATCGGTCCTGACTGATGCGCAGAATATGCCCCGAAGGATGAACAGGGC
AGTGTTTGGCTAGGC
