>Addgene plasmid #71129 | pJK130 | addgene partial sequence | sequence record 136324 | T7 5'-TAATACGACTCACTATAGGG-3'
TAGAAATAATTTTGTTTAACTTTAAGAAGGAGATATACCATGGGCAGCAGCCATCATCATCATCATCACA
GCAGCGGCCTGGTGCCGCGCGGCAGCCATATGACCTCCTTACATTCTCCGCTTAAGCCCAATGCCGTTAT
TGGCATTGTGGGGGGTGGCCAGCTTGGCCGCATGTCTGCTGTTGCTGCCGCGCGCCTTGGTTTTCGCACG
CATATTCTTACGCCAGAGGCCAACGGCCCGGCGGCTCAGGTCTCTCACGCCGTAACATGCGGCAAGTATG
ATGATCCGACAGCACTGGATGCCTTTGCCCGCGCTGTTGATGTTGTTACCTTTGAATTTGAAAACATCAG
CGCAGATGCACTGGACCGCCTAGCCAAACACTGCCCTGTTCATCCTTCGGGGCATATTCTGCGCATCAGT
CAGGACCGATTGGCAGAAAAAACTTTTTTTGCTTCTGCGGGTATTCCACTCGCGCCATGGCATCCTGTTA
CCGATGTCAAAACGCTACACGAAGCCGCAGAAAAAGTGGGTTTGCCGCTGATTCTCAAAACCACTCGCAA
TGGATATGATGGCAAAGGCCAGCGCCGTGTGCATCACATCCATGATCTGGAAGAGGCTTTCAACGCTCTG
GCACCACATCCTCTGGTTGCAGAAGGTATGGTGGATTTTGCTTGCGAGATTAGTGTTATGGTGGCGCGTG
GTGCAGATGGCACGGTAAGGTGCTTTGACCCGGCGCTGAACCGGCACTGGAACGGTATTCTGGATCTAAC
ATTAGCCCCCGCCCCCATTGACCCAGATATTGCCACGCAGGCCATAAAACTAGCCACCACCATTGCAGAA
AAGCTGGAGCTGGTTGGTATTCTGGGCGTTGAAATGTTTGTTGATTGCACCGGCAACCTGCTGGTGAATG
AAATGGCCCCGCGCCCCCATAATTCTGGCCATTGGACCATGAATGCCTGCCCGCAGGACCAATTTGACAT
GCATATCCGTGCAGTTGCGGGGCTGCCTTTGCCGCACGCTGTGCGCCATTCTGATGCAATCATGAAAAAT
CTGTTCGGGCCGGAAGATATGGCGCTGCTGCCGCAGATTATGGCCACGCAGGGCTTTATTCCGCATCTAT
